>Addgene plasmid #199734 | pCBLsgRNA8 | addgene full sequence | sequence record 391240 | Addgene NGS Result
CCTATAGTGAGTCGTATTACATGGTCATAGCTGTTTCCTGGCAGCTCTGGCCCGTGTCTCAAAATCTCTG
ATGTTACATTGCACAAGATAAAAATATATCATCATGCCTCCTCTAGAGGTCTCGGAAAGACCAAGCCCGT
TATTCTGACAGTTCTGGTGCTCAACACATTTATATTTATCAAGGAGCACATTGTTACTCACTGCTAGGAG
GGAATCGAACTAGGAATATTGATCAGAGGAACTACGAGAGAGCTGAAGATAACTGCCCTCTAGCTCTCAC
TGATCTGGGTCGCATAGTGAGATGCAGCCCACGTGAGTTCAGCAACGGTCTAGCGCTGGGCTTTTAGGCC
CGCATGATCGGGCTTTTGTCGGGTGGTCGACGTGTTCACGATTGGGGAGAGCAACGCAGCAGTTCCTCTT
AGTTTAGTCCCACCTCGCCTGTCCAGCAGAGTTCTGACCGGTTTATAAACTCGCTTGCTGCATCAGACTT
GGGAGACGAGATCTAGTCTGAGTCGACCGTCTCTGTTTCAGAGCTATGCTGGAAACAGCATAGCAAGTTG
AAATAAGGCTAGTCCGTTATCAACTTGAAAAAGTGGCACCGAGTCGGTGCTTTTTTTGTCCCTTCGAAGG
GCAATTCTGCAGATATCCATCACACTGGCGGCCGCTCGAGGTCGAGGGTATCGATAAGCTTTCGAGGAGA
CCCTCGAGCCACCCATGACCAAAATCCCTTAACGTGAGTTACGCGTCGTTCCACTGAGCGTCAGACCCCG
TAGAAAAGATCAAAGGATCTTCTTGAGATCCTTTTTTTCTGCGCGTAATCTGCTGCTTGCAAACAAAAAA
ACCACCGCTACCAGCGGTGGTTTGTTTGCCGGATCAAGAGCTACCAACTCTTTTTCCGAAGGTAACTGGC
TTCAGCAGAGCGCAGATACCAAATACTGTTCTTCTAGTGTAGCCGTAGTTAGGCCACCACTTCAAGAACT
CTGTAGCACCGCCTACATACCTCGCTCTGCTAATCCTGTTACCAGTGGCTGCTGCCAGTGGCGATAAGTC
GTGTCTTACCGGGTTGGACTCAAGACGATAGTTACCGGATAAGGCGCAGCGGTCGGGCTGAACGGGGGGT
TCGTGCACACAGCCCAGCTTGGAGCGAACGACCTACACCGAACTGAGATACCTACAGCGTGAGCTATGAG
AAAGCGCCACGCTTCCCGAAGGGAGAAAGGCGGACAGGTATCCGGTAAGCGGCAGGGTCGGAACAGGAGA
GCGCACGAGGGAGCTTCCAGGGGGAAACGCCTGGTATCTTTATAGTCCTGTCGGGTTTCGCCACCTCTGA
CTTGAGCGTCGATTTTTGTGATGCTCGTCAGGGGGGCGGAGCCTATGGAAAAACGCCAGCAACGCGGCCT
TTTTACGGTTCCTGGCCTTTTGCTGGCCTTTTGCTCACATGTTCTTTCCTGCGTTATCCCCTGATTCTGT
GGATAACCGTATTACCGCCTTTGAGTGAGCTGATACCGCTCGCCGCAGCCGAACGACCGAGCGCAGCGAG
TCAGTGAGCGAGGAAGCGGAAGAGCGCCCAATACGCAAACCGCCTCTCCCCGCGCGTTGGCCGATTCATT
AATGCAGCTGGCACGACAGGTTTCCCGACTGGAAAGCGGGCAGTGAGCGCAACGCAATTAATACGCGTAC
CGCTAGCCAGGAAGAGTTTGTAGAAACGCAAAAAGGCCATCCGTCAGGATGGCCTTCTGCTTAGTTTGAT
GCCTGGCAGTTTATGGCGGGCGTCCTGCCCGCCACCCTCCGGGCCGTTGCTTCACAACGTTCAAATCCGC
TCCCGGCGGATTTGTCCTACTCAGGAGAGCGTTCACCGACAAACAACAGATAAAACGAAAGGCCCAGTCT
TCCGACTGAGCCTTTCGTTTTATTTGATGCCTGGCAGTTCCCTACTCTCGCGTTCTGCATTAATGAATCG
GCCAACGCGCGGGGAGAGGCGGTTTGCGTATTGGGCGCTCTTCCGCTTCCTCGCTCACTGACTCGCTGCG
CTCGGTCGTTCGGCTGCGGCGAGCGGTATCAGCTCACTCAAAGGCGGTAATACGGTTATCCACAGAATCA
GGGGATAACGCAGGAAAGAACATGAATTAATTCTCATGTTTGACAGCTTATCATCGATTAGCTTTAATGC
GGTAGTTTATCACAGTTAAATTGCTAACGCAGTCAGGCACCGTGTATGAAATCTAACAATGCGCTCATCG
TCATCCTCGGCACCGTCACCCTGGATGCTGTAGGCATAGGCTTGGTTATGCCGGTACTGCCGGGCCTCTT
GCGGGATATCGTCCATTCCGACAGCATCGCCAGTCACTATGGCGTGCTGCTAGCGCTATATGCGTTGATG
CAATTTCTATGCGCACCCGTTCTCGGAGCACTGTCCGACCGCTTTGGCCGCCGCCCAGTCCTGCTCGCTT
CGCTACTTGGAGCCACTATCGACTACGCGATCATGGCGACCACACCCGTCCTGTGGATTCTCTACGCCGG
ACGCATCGTGGCCGGCATCACCGGCGCCACAGGTGCGGTTGCTGGCGCCTATATCGCCGACATCACCGAT
GGGGAAGATCGGGCTCGCCACTTCGGGCTCATGAGCGCTTGTTTCGGCGTGGGTATGGTGGCAGGCCCCG
TGGCCGGGGGACTGTTGGGCGCCATCTCCTTACATGCACCATTCCTTGCGGCGGCGGTGCTCAACGGCCT
CAACCTACTACTGGGCTGCTTCCTAATGCAGGAGTCGCATAAGGGAGAGCGCCGACCCATGCCCTTGAGA
GCCTTCAACCCAGTCAGCTCCTTCCGGTGGGCGCGGGGCATGACTATCGTCGCCGCACTTATGACTGTCT
TCTTTATCATGCAACTCGTAGGACAGGTGCCGGCAGCGCTCTGGGTCATTTTCGGCGAGGACCGCTTTCG
CTGGAGCGCGACGATGATCGGCCTGTCGCTTGCGGTATTCGGAATCTTGCACGCCCTCGCTCAAGCCTTC
GTCACTGGTCCCGCCACCAAACGTTTCGGCGAGAAGCAGGCCATTATCGCCGGCATGGCGGCCGACGCGC
TGGGCTACGTCTTGCTGGCGTTCGCGACGCGAGGCTGGATGGCCTTCCCCATTATGATTCTTCTCGCTTC
CGGCGGCATCGGGATGCCCGCGTTGCAGGCCATGCTGTCCAGGCAGGTAGATGACGACCATCAGGGACAG
CTTCAAGGATCGCTCGCGGCTCTTACCAGCCTAACTTCGATCATTGGACCGCTGATCGTCACGGCGATTT
ATGCCGCCTCGGCGAGCACATGGAACGGGTTGGCATGGATTGTAGGCGCCGCCCTATACCTTGTCTGCCT
CCCCGCGTTGCGTCGCGGTGCATGGAGCCGGGCCACCTCGACCTGAATGGAAGCCGGCGGCACCTCGCTA
ACGGATTCACCACTCCAAGAATTGGAGCCAATCAATTCTTGCGGAGAACTGTGAATGCGCAAACCAACCC
TTGATCGGGGAAGAACAGTATGTCGAGCTATTTTTTGACTTACTGGGGATCAAGCCTGATTGGGAGAAAA
TAAAATATCC
Features (pLannotate 1.2.2; 12 found; start..end, strand, type, name):
      1..19      -  promoter       T7 promoter: promoter for bacteriophage T7 RNA polymerase
    543..610     +  misc_RNA       tracrRNA (fragment): trans-activating CRISPR RNA for the Streptococcus pyogenes CRISPR/Cas9 system
    665..691     -  misc_feature   MCS (fragment): pBluescript multiple cloning site
    793..1381    +  rep_origin     ori: high-copy-number ColE1/pMB1/pBR322/pUC origin of replication
   1564..1656    +  CDS            lacI (fragment): lac repressor; lacI; The lac repressor binds to the lac operator to inhibit transcription in E. coli. This inhibition can be relieved by adding lactose or isopropyl-β-D-thiogalactopyranoside (IPTG).
   1711..1738    -  terminator     rrnB T2 terminator: transcription terminator T2 from the E. coli rrnB gene
   1870..1913    +  terminator     rrnB T1 terminator: Escherichia coli rrnB; transcription terminator T1 from the E. coli rrnB gene
   1945..1998    -  CDS            lacI (fragment): lac repressor; lacI; The lac repressor binds to the lac operator to inhibit transcription in E. coli. This inhibition can be relieved by adding lactose or isopropyl-β-D-thiogalactopyranoside (IPTG).
   2000..2124    -  rep_origin     RSF ori (fragment): Plasmids containing the RSF 1030 origin of replication can be propagated in E. coli cells that contain additional plasmids with compatible origins.
   2140..2168    +  promoter       tet promoter: E. coli promoter for tetracycline efflux protein gene
   2216..3406    +  CDS            TcR: tetracycline efflux protein; tet; confers resistance to tetracycline
   3504..3578    +  CDS            KanR (fragment): aminoglycoside phosphotransferase; aphA-3; confers resistance to kanamycin
