[The description below was written by a language model from this plasmid's Addgene catalogue record and pLannotate feature annotations shown in this document.]
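Description:
pCBLsgRNA8 is a small (about 3.6 kb) Golden Gate entry vector built on the pYPQ131D backbone and catalogued as a plant expression plasmid. It is intended to supply the eighth guide RNA unit in a multiplexed CRISPR assembly. The plasmid is propagated in E. coli at high copy from a ColE1/pUC-type origin and is selected with tetracycline, through a tet promoter driving the TcR efflux protein gene. The annotation also picks up short fragments of lacI, an RSF origin, a kanamycin resistance gene and a pBluescript polylinker, together with rrnB T1 and T2 terminators and a T7 promoter. The fragments are probably non-functional backbone remnants rather than working parts.

The payload is a 496 bp synthetic insert, introduced by Gibson cloning, consisting of the TaU6 promoter followed by an sgRNA scaffold. U6 promoters are RNA polymerase III promoters used to transcribe small RNAs with defined ends, and the "Ta" prefix conventionally denotes wheat, although the record does not spell out the source. The automated feature table does not annotate the promoter itself. It does detect a fragment of the Streptococcus pyogenes tracrRNA, which corresponds to the Cas9-binding scaffold portion of the single guide RNA. The record does not state the Golden Gate enzyme or the details of the spacer cloning site.

In use, a target-specific spacer would be placed upstream of the scaffold. The resulting guide cassette would then be combined with those from sibling entry vectors into an ordered array for transfer into a plant transformation vector. The associated publication describes T-DNA binary vectors for maize transformation and targeted mutagenesis, which is the context for this module.
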