Addgene plasmid #199734: pCBLsgRNA8
Purpose: Golden Gate entry vector; 8th gRNA under TaU6 promoter
Depositing lab: Kan Wang. Depositing organization: Iowa State University. Publication: New T-DNA binary vectors with NptII selection and RUBY reporter for efficient maize transformation and targeted mutagenesis. Lee K, Kang M, Ji Q, Grosic S, Wang K. Plant Physiol. 2023 Apr 18:kiad231. doi: 10.1093/plphys/kiad231. PubMed 37070560.
Backbone
  Vector backbone: pYPQ131D
  Vector type: Plant Expression
Growth in bacteria
  Bacterial resistance: Tetracycline, 10 μg/mL
  Growth temperature: 37°C
  Growth strain: DH5alpha
  Copy number: High Copy
Gene/Insert
  Gene/Insert name: TaU6-sgRNA8 scaffold
  Species: Synthetic
  Insert size (bp): 496
  Cloning method: Gibson Cloning
Terms and licenses: Academic/Nonprofit Terms; Industry Terms: Not Available to Industry
How to cite: pCBLsgRNA8 was a gift from Kan Wang (Addgene plasmid # 199734 ; http://n2t.net/addgene:199734 ; RRID:Addgene_199734)
